Addgene plasmid #227871: pcDNA 3.3 C-MYC PDZD8(ΔPDZ 367-449aa)
Purpose: Used for transfection of cells for expression of C-MYC PDZD8 (with deletion of PDZ aa 367-449)
Depositing lab: Sheng-cai Lin. Depositing organization: Xiamen University. Publication: AMPK targets PDZD8 to trigger carbon source shift from glucose to glutamine. Li M, Wang Y, Wei X, Cai WF, Wu J, Zhu M, Wang Y, Liu YH, Xiong J, Qu Q, Chen Y, Tian X, Yao L, Xie R, Li X, Chen S, Huang X, Zhang C, Xie C, Wu Y, Xu Z, Zhang B, Jiang B, Wang ZC, Li Q, Li G, Lin SY, Yu L, Piao HL, Deng X, Han J, Zhang CS, Lin SC. Cell Res. 2024 Jun 19. doi: 10.1038/s41422-024-00985-6. PubMed 38898113.
Backbone
  Vector backbone: pcDNA
  Vector type: Mammalian Expression
Growth in bacteria
  Bacterial resistance: Ampicillin, 100 μg/mL
  Growth temperature: 37°C
  Growth strain: DH5alpha
  Copy number: High Copy
Gene/Insert
  Gene/Insert name: PDZD8
  Species: H. sapiens (human)
  Mutation: deleted PDZ (aa 367-449)
  Entrez Gene: PDZD8 (a.k.a. IDDADF, PDZK8)
  Tag / fusion protein: MYC (C terminal on insert)
  Cloning method: Ligation Independent Cloning
Terms and licenses: Academic/Nonprofit Terms; Industry Terms: Not Available to Industry
How to cite: pcDNA 3.3 C-MYC PDZD8(ΔPDZ 367-449aa) was a gift from Sheng-cai Lin (Addgene plasmid # 227871 ; http://n2t.net/addgene:227871 ; RRID:Addgene_227871)
