[The description below was written by a language model from this plasmid's Addgene catalogue record and pLannotate feature annotations shown in this document.]
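Description:
pcDNA 3.3 C-MYC PDZD8(ΔPDZ 367-449aa) is a mammalian expression plasmid of about 8.7 kb, built on a pcDNA-type backbone and intended for transfection into cultured cells. It is propagated in E. coli as a high-copy plasmid through a ColE1/pUC-type origin and selected with ampicillin via the β-lactamase gene. An f1 phage origin is also present. A separate cassette, in which the SV40 enhancer/early promoter drives the neomycin phosphotransferase gene and is terminated by the SV40 polyadenylation signal, would allow G418 selection of stably transfected mammalian cells. The short ble, lacI, lac promoter/operator, bom and bGH poly(A) fragments in the annotation appear to be backbone remnants rather than functional units.

The payload is human PDZD8 lacking its PDZ domain (residues 367–449 deleted). It is expressed from the human cytomegalovirus immediate early enhancer and promoter, with the HSV thymidine kinase polyadenylation signal downstream. The catalogue lists a MYC epitope tag fused to the C terminus of the insert for detection or immunoprecipitation. The tag is not separately annotated in the feature table, which labels the coding region only as a PDZD8 fragment, consistent with the internal deletion. PDZD8 is described as a tethering protein linking endoplasmic reticulum and mitochondrial membranes and supporting calcium transfer between them. This domain-deletion mutant is suited to testing what the PDZ domain contributes to PDZD8 function, and the associated study concerns AMPK targeting of PDZD8 in the shift of carbon source from glucose to glutamine.
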