Features (pLannotate 1.2.2; 18 found; start..end, strand, type, name):
     50..429     +  enhancer       CMV enhancer: human cytomegalovirus immediate early enhancer
    430..633     +  promoter       CMV promoter: human cytomegalovirus (CMV) immediate early promoter
    759..3971    +  CDS            PDZD8 (fragment): PDZD8_HUMAN - Also known as PDZK8. Experimental evidence at protein level: Swiss-Prot protein existence level 1. Molecular tethering protein that connects endoplasmic reticulum and mitochondria membranes (PubMed:29097544). PDZD8-dependent endoplasmic reticulum-mitochondria membrane tethering is essential for endoplasmic reticulum-mitochondria Ca(2+) transfer (PubMed:29097544). In neurons, involved in the regulation of dendritic Ca(2+) dynamics by regulating mitochondrial Ca(2+) uptake in neurons (PubMed:29097544). Plays an indirect role in the regulation of cell morphology and cytoskeletal org
   4112..4160    +  polyA_signal   HSV TK poly(A) signal: herpes simplex virus thymidine kinase polyadenylation signal (Cole and Stacy, 1985)
   4251..4267    -  polyA_signal   bGH poly(A) signal (fragment): bovine growth hormone polyadenylation signal
   4362..4790    +  rep_origin     f1 ori (sequence partly withheld): f1 bacteriophage origin of replication; arrow indicates direction of (+) strand synthesis
   4804..5133    +  promoter       SV40 promoter: SV40 enhancer and early promoter
   5200..5991    +  CDS            neo: KKA2_KLEPN - Also known as kan, nptII. Experimental evidence at protein level: Swiss-Prot protein existence level 1. Resistance to kanamycin, neomycin, paromomycin, ribostamycin, butirosin and gentamicin B. From Klebsiella pneumoniae.
   6017..6175    +  CDS            ble (fragment): BLE_KLEPN - Experimental evidence at protein level: Swiss-Prot protein existence level 1. Binding protein with a strong affinity to the bleomycin family of antibiotics. Binds to CL990; an antimitotic-antibiotic compound. From Klebsiella pneumoniae.
   6170..6291    +  polyA_signal   SV40 poly(A) signal: SV40 polyadenylation signal
   6364..6380    -  protein_bind   lac operator: The lac repressor binds to the lac operator to inhibit transcription in E. coli. This inhibition can be relieved by adding lactose or isopropyl-β-D-thiogalactopyranoside (IPTG). lac repressor encoded by lacI
   6388..6418    -  promoter       lac promoter: promoter for the E. coli lac operon
   6433..6454    -  protein_bind   CAP binding site: CAP binding activates transcription in the presence of cAMP. E. coli catabolite activator protein
   6467..6559    -  CDS            lacI (fragment): lac repressor; lacI; The lac repressor binds to the lac operator to inhibit transcription in E. coli. This inhibition can be relieved by adding lactose or isopropyl-β-D-thiogalactopyranoside (IPTG).
   6742..7330    -  rep_origin     ori: high-copy-number ColE1/pMB1/pBR322/pUC origin of replication
   7501..8361    -  CDS            AmpR: β-lactamase; bla; confers resistance to ampicillin, carbenicillin, and related antibiotics
   8362..8466    -  promoter       AmpR promoter: bla
   8525..8577    -  misc_feature   bom (fragment): basis of mobility region from pBR322
>Addgene plasmid #227871 | pcDNA 3.3 C-MYC PDZD8(ΔPDZ 367-449aa) | addgene full sequence | sequence record 477867 | Addgene NGS Result
GTTAGGCGTTTTGCGCTGCTTCGCGATGTACGGGCCAGATATACGCGTTGACATTGATTATTGACTAGTT
ATTAATAGTAATCAATTACGGGGTCATTAGTTCATAGCCCATATATGGAGTTCCGCGTTACATAACTTAC
GGTAAATGGCCCGCCTGGCTGACCGCCCAACGACCCCCGCCCATTGACGTCAATAATGACGTATGTTCCC
ATAGTAACGCCAATAGGGACTTTCCATTGACGTCAATGGGTGGAGTATTTACGGTAAACTGCCCACTTGG
CAGTACATCAAGTGTATCATATGCCAAGTACGCCCCCTATTGACGTCAATGACGGTAAATGGCCCGCCTG
GCATTATGCCCAGTACATGACCTTATGGGACTTTCCTACTTGGCAGTACATCTACGTATTAGTCATCGCT
ATTACCATGGTGATGCGGTTTTGGCAGTACATCAATGGGCGTGGATAGCGGTTTGACTCACGGGGATTTC
CAAGTCTCCACCCCATTGACGTCAATGGGAGTTTGTTTTGGCACCAAAATCAACGGGACTTTCCAAAATG
TCGTAACAACTCCGCCCCATTGACGCAAATGGGCGGTAGGCGTGTACGGTGGGAGGTCTATATAAGCAGA
GCTCGTTTAGTGAACCGTCAGATCGCCTGGAGACGCCATCCACGCTGTTTTGACCTCCATAGAAGACACC
GGGACCGATCCAGCCTCCGGACTGAGCTCCTTAAGGTTAACTCTAGAGAATTCGATCCATGGGGCTGCTG
CTCATGATCCTGGCGTCGGCCGTGCTGGGTTCCTTCCTCACGCTCCTCGCCCAGTTCTTCCTGCTGTACC
GCAGACAGCCCGAGCCGCCGGCGGACGAGGCCGCCCGCGCGGGCGAGGGCTTCCGCTACATCAAGCCAGT
GCCGGGCCTGCTCCTAAGGGAGTACCTTTATGGCGGCGGCCGGGATGAGGAGCCCTCCGGAGCGGCCCCT
GAGGGCGGCGCGACCCCCACCGCGGCCCCCGAGACCCCCGCCCCGCCGACGCGGGAGACTTGCTACTTCC
TCAACGCCACCATCCTATTCCTGTTCCGGGAGTTGCGGGACACCGCGCTGACCCGCCGCTGGGTCACCAA
GAAGATCAAGGTGGAGTTCGAGGAGCTGCTGCAGACCAAGACGGCCGGGCGCCTGCTGGAGGGGCTGAGC
CTGCGGGACGTGTTCCTGGGCGAGACGGTGCCCTTCATCAAGACCATCCGGCTCGTGCGGCCAGTCGTGC
CCTCGGCCACCGGGGAGCCCGATGGCCCTGAAGGGGAGGCGCTGCCCGCCGCCTGCCCCGAGGAGCTGGC
CTTCGAGGCGGAGGTGGAGTACAACGGGGGCTTCCACCTGGCCATCGACGTGGACCTGGTCTTCGGCAAG
TCCGCCTACTTGTTTGTCAAGCTGTCCCGCGTGGTGGGAAGGCTGCGCTTGGTCTTTACGCGCGTGCCCT
TCACCCACTGGTTCTTCTCCTTCGTGGAAGACCCGCTGATCGACTTCGAGGTGCGCTCCCAGTTTGAAGG
GCGGCCCATGCCCCAGCTCACCTCCATCATCGTCAACCAGCTCAAGAAGATCATCAAGCGCAAGCACACC
CTACCGAATTACAAGATCAGGTTTAAGCCGTTTTTTCCATACCAGACCTTGCAAGGATTTGAAGAAGATG
AAGAGCATATCCATATACAACAATGGGCACTTACTGAAGGCCGTCTTAAAGTTACGTTGTTAGAATGTAG
CAGGTTACTCATTTTTGGATCCTATGACAGAGAGGCAAATGTTCATTGTACACTTGAGTTAAGCAGTAGT
GTTTGGGAAGAAAAACAGAGGAGTTCTATTAAGACGGGCCAGAGTAATCAAGGTGCAGTGCTGCAAGATA
ACTTTGGCCAGTTGGAAGAAAACTTTTTGTCAAGCTCATGCCAATCGGGTTATGAAGAGGAAGCTGCCGG
GTTGACAGTAGATACTGAAAGTAGAGAGCTGGATTCTGAATTTGAAGACTTGGCAAGTGATGTCAGAGCA
CAAAATGAGTTCAAAGATGAGGCACAATCATTAAGTCATAGTCCCAAACGTGTTCCAACAACACTTTCTA
TTAAACCCCTTGGAGCTATATCACCAGTTTTAAACCGTAAATTAGCTGTAGGAAGTCACCCACTACCACC
GAAAATTCAGTCCAAAGATGGAAATAAACCTCCACCCCTAAAAACTTCTGAGATAACAGACCCAGCACAA
GTGTCAAAACCAACCCAAGGATCTGCTTTCAAACCACCTGTGCCACCACGACCACAAGCGAAAGTTCCTT
TGCCTTCCGCCGATGCTCCAAATCAGGCAGAACCAGATGTTCTCGTTGAAAAGCCAGAGAAGGTGGTGCC
ACCTCCTCTTGTAGATAAATCTGCTGAAAAGCAAGCAAAAAATGTGGATGCCATAGACGATGCAGCTGCA
CCTAAGCAATTTTTAGCAAAGCAAGAAGTGGCCAAAGATGTCACTTCAGAAACTTCCTGCCCTACTAAGG
ACAGTTCGGACGACCGTCAAACATGGGAATCATCAGAAATTCTTTATCGTAATAAGCTAGGAAAATGGAC
AAGAACCAGAGCATCCTGTTTGTTTGACATAGAAGCCTGTCACAGGTACTTAAACATTGCATTGTGGTGC
AGGGATCCTTTCAAGTTGGGAGGTCTCATCTGTTTGGGGCATGTTAGTTTAAAACTTGAAGATGTGGCTT
TAGGATGCCTAGCTACATCAAACACGGAATACCTTTCCAAATTGAGACTGGAAGCCCCCTCACCTAAGGC
TATAGTCACTAGAACCGCACTACGCAATCTGAGTATGCAAAAGGGATTCAATGACAAATTTTGCTATGGT
GACATTACTATTCACTTCAAATATTTGAAAGAAGGAGAATCAGACCACCATGTAGTTACTAACGTAGAAA
AAGAAAAAGAACCCCATTTGGTTGAAGAAGTTTCTGTTCTCCCTAAAGAGGAGCAATTTGTTGGACAGAT
GGGTTTAACAGAAAACAAACACAGTTTTCAGGATACTCAGTTCCAGAACCCAACATGGTGTGACTACTGT
AAGAAAAAAGTTTGGACTAAAGCAGCTTCCCAGTGTATGTTTTGTGCTTATGTTTGCCATAAAAAATGTC
AAGAAAAGTGTCTAGCTGAGACTTCTGTTTGTGGAGCAACTGATAGGCGAATAGACAGGACACTGAAAAA
CCTTAGGCTGGAAGGACAGGAAACCCTCTTAGGCCTGCCTCCTCGTGTTGATGCTGAAGCTAGCAAGTCA
GTCAATAAAACAACAGGTTTGACAAGGCATATTATCAATACTAGTTCTCGTTTATTAAATTTGCGTCAAG
TCTCTAAAACTCGCCTTTCTGAACCAGGAACCGATCTCGTAGAACCTTCACCAAAACACACACCCAACAC
GTCAGACAACGAAGGCAGTGACACGGAGGTCTGTGGTCCAAACAGTCCTTCTAAACGGGGAAACAGCACA
GGAATAAAGTTAGTGAGAAAAGAGGGTGGTCTGGATGACAGTGTTTTCATTGCAGTTAAAGAAATTGGTC
GTGATCTGTACAGGGGCTTGCCTACAGAGGAAAGGATCCAGAAACTAGAGTTCATGTTGGATAAGCTACA
GAATGAAATTGATCAGGAGTTGGAACACAATAATTCCCTTGTTAGAGAAGAAAAAGAGACAACTGATACA
AGGAAAAAATCACTTCTTTCTGCTGCCTTAGCTAAATCAGGTGAAAGGCTACAAGCTCTAACACTTCTTA
TGATTCACTACAGAGCAGGCATTGAAGATATAGAAACTTTAGAAAGTCTGTCTTTAGACCAGCACTCCAA
AAAAATAAGCAAGTACACAGATGATACAGAAGAAGACCTTGATAATGAAATAAGCCAACTAATAGACTCT
CAGCCATTCAGCAGCATATCAGATGACTTATTTGGCCCATCCGAGTCTGTGCTCGAGCCATGGAAGCTTA
TGGAACAAAAACTCATCTCAGAAGAGGATCTGGATATCTAACTGACTGAACCGGTGGTCCAAACGGGGGA
GGCTAACTGAAACACGGAAGGAGACAATACCGGAAGGAACCCGCGCTATGACGGCAATAAAAAGACAGAA
TAAAACGCACGGGTGTTGGGTCGTTTGTTCATAAACGCGGGGTTCGGTCCCAGGGCTGGCACTCTGTCGA
TACCCCACCGAGACCCCATTGGGGCCAATACGCCCGCGTTTCTTCCTTTTCCCCACCCCACCCCCCAAGT
TCGGGTGAAGGCCCAGGGCTCGCAGCCAACGTCGGGGCGGCAGGCCCTGCCATAGCAGATCTGCGCAGCT
GGGGCTCTAGGGGGTATCCCC
[124 nt withheld, positions 4362-4485]
C
[91 nt withheld, positions 4487-4577]
A
[49 nt withheld, positions 4579-4627]
CCTTTGACGTTGGAGTCCACGTTCTTT
[37 nt withheld, positions 4655-4691]
ACCCTATCTCGGTCTATTCTTTTGATTTATAAGGGATTTTGCCGATTTCGGCCTATTGGTTAAAAAATGA
GCTGATTTAACAAAAATTTAACGCGAATTAATTCTGTGGAATGTGTGTCAGTTAGGGTGTGGAAAGTCCC
CAGGCTCCCCAGCAGGCAGAAGTATGCAAAGCATGCATCTCAATTAGTCAGCAACCAGGTGTGGAAAGTC
CCCAGGCTCCCCAGCAGGCAGAAGTATGCAAAGCATGCATCTCAATTAGTCAGCAACCATAGTCCCGCCC
CTAACTCCGCCCATCCCGCCCCTAACTCCGCCCAGTTCCGCCCATTCTCCGCCCCATGGCTGACTAATTT
TTTTTATTTATGCAGAGGCCGAGGCCGCCTCTGCCTCTGAGCTATTCCAGAAGTAGTGAGGAGGCTTTTT
TGGAGGCCTAGGCTTTTGCAAAAAGCTCCCGGGAGCTTGTATATCCATTTTCGGATCTGATCAAGAGACA
GGATGAGGATCGTTTCGCATGATTGAACAAGATGGATTGCACGCAGGTTCTCCGGCCGCTTGGGTGGAGA
GGCTATTCGGCTATGACTGGGCACAACAGACAATCGGCTGCTCTGATGCCGCCGTGTTCCGGCTGTCAGC
GCAGGGGCGCCCGGTTCTTTTTGTCAAGACCGACCTGTCCGGTGCCCTGAATGAACTGCAGGACGAGGCA
GCGCGGCTATCGTGGCTGGCCACGACGGGCGTTCCTTGCGCAGCTGTGCTCGACGTTGTCACTGAAGCGG
GAAGGGACTGGCTGCTATTGGGCGAAGTGCCGGGGCAGGATCTCCTGTCATCTCACCTTGCTCCTGCCGA
GAAAGTATCCATCATGGCTGATGCAATGCGGCGGCTGCATACGCTTGATCCGGCTACCTGCCCATTCGAC
CACCAAGCGAAACATCGCATCGAGCGAGCACGTACTCGGATGGAAGCCGGTCTTGTCGATCAGGATGATC
TGGACGAAGAGCATCAGGGGCTCGCGCCAGCCGAACTGTTCGCCAGGCTCAAGGCGCGCATGCCCGACGG
CGAGGATCTCGTCGTGACCCATGGCGATGCCTGCTTGCCGAATATCATGGTGGAAAATGGCCGCTTTTCT
GGATTCATCGACTGTGGCCGGCTGGGTGTGGCGGACCGCTATCAGGACATAGCGTTGGCTACCCGTGATA
TTGCTGAAGAGCTTGGCGGCGAATGGGCTGACCGCTTCCTCGTGCTTTACGGTATCGCCGCTCCCGATTC
GCAGCGCATCGCCTTCTATCGCCTTCTTGACGAGTTCTTCTGAGCGGGACTCTGGGGTTCGCGAAATGAC
CGACCAAGCGACGCCCAACCTGCCATCACGAGATTTCGATTCCACCGCCGCCTTCTATGAAAGGTTGGGC
TTCGGAATCGTTTTCCGGGACGCCGGCTGGATGATCCTCCAGCGCGGGGATCTCATGCTGGAGTTCTTCG
CCCACCCCAACTTGTTTATTGCAGCTTATAATGGTTACAAATAAAGCAATAGCATCACAAATTTCACAAA
TAAAGCATTTTTTTCACTGCATTCTAGTTGTGGTTTGTCCAAACTCATCAATGTATCTTATCATGTCTGT
ATACCGTCGACCTCTAGCTAGAGCTTGGCGTAATCATGGTCATAGCTGTTTCCTGTGTGAAATTGTTATC
CGCTCACAATTCCACACAACATACGAGCCGGAAGCATAAAGTGTAAAGCCTGGGGTGCCTAATGAGTGAG
CTAACTCACATTAATTGCGTTGCGCTCACTGCCCGCTTTCCAGTCGGGAAACCTGTCGTGCCAGCTGCAT
TAATGAATCGGCCAACGCGCGGGGAGAGGCGGTTTGCGTATTGGGCGCTCTTCCGCTTCCTCGCTCACTG
ACTCGCTGCGCTCGGTCGTTCGGCTGCGGCGAGCGGTATCAGCTCACTCAAAGGCGGTAATACGGTTATC
CACAGAATCAGGGGATAACGCAGGAAAGAACATGTGAGCAAAAGGCCAGCAAAAGGCCAGGAACCGTAAA
AAGGCCGCGTTGCTGGCGTTTTTCCATAGGCTCCGCCCCCCTGACGAGCATCACAAAAATCGACGCTCAA
GTCAGAGGTGGCGAAACCCGACAGGACTATAAAGATACCAGGCGTTTCCCCCTGGAAGCTCCCTCGTGCG
CTCTCCTGTTCCGACCCTGCCGCTTACCGGATACCTGTCCGCCTTTCTCCCTTCGGGAAGCGTGGCGCTT
TCTCATAGCTCACGCTGTAGGTATCTCAGTTCGGTGTAGGTCGTTCGCTCCAAGCTGGGCTGTGTGCACG
AACCCCCCGTTCAGCCCGACCGCTGCGCCTTATCCGGTAACTATCGTCTTGAGTCCAACCCGGTAAGACA
CGACTTATCGCCACTGGCAGCAGCCACTGGTAACAGGATTAGCAGAGCGAGGTATGTAGGCGGTGCTACA
GAGTTCTTGAAGTGGTGGCCTAACTACGGCTACACTAGAAGAACAGTATTTGGTATCTGCGCTCTGCTGA
AGCCAGTTACCTTCGGAAAAAGAGTTGGTAGCTCTTGATCCGGCAAACAAACCACCGCTGGTAGCGGTGG
TTTTTTTGTTTGCAAGCAGCAGATTACGCGCAGAAAAAAAGGATCTCAAGAAGATCCTTTGATCTTTTCT
ACGGGGTCTGACGCTCAGTGGAACGAAAACTCACGTTAAGGGATTTTGGTCATGAGATTATCAAAAAGGA
TCTTCACCTAGATCCTTTTAAATTAAAAATGAAGTTTTAAATCAATCTAAAGTATATATGAGTAAACTTG
GTCTGACAGTTACCAATGCTTAATCAGTGAGGCACCTATCTCAGCGATCTGTCTATTTCGTTCATCCATA
GTTGCCTGACTCCCCGTCGTGTAGATAACTACGATACGGGAGGGCTTACCATCTGGCCCCAGTGCTGCAA
TGATACCGCGAGACCCACGCTCACCGGCTCCAGATTTATCAGCAATAAACCAGCCAGCCGGAAGGGCCGA
GCGCAGAAGTGGTCCTGCAACTTTATCCGCCTCCATCCAGTCTATTAATTGTTGCCGGGAAGCTAGAGTA
AGTAGTTCGCCAGTTAATAGTTTGCGCAACGTTGTTGCCATTGCTACAGGCATCGTGGTGTCACGCTCGT
CGTTTGGTATGGCTTCATTCAGCTCCGGTTCCCAACGATCAAGGCGAGTTACATGATCCCCCATGTTGTG
CAAAAAAGCGGTTAGCTCCTTCGGTCCTCCGATCGTTGTCAGAAGTAAGTTGGCCGCAGTGTTATCACTC
ATGGTTATGGCAGCACTGCATAATTCTCTTACTGTCATGCCATCCGTAAGATGCTTTTCTGTGACTGGTG
AGTACTCAACCAAGTCATTCTGAGAATAGTGTATGCGGCGACCGAGTTGCTCTTGCCCGGCGTCAATACG
GGATAATACCGCGCCACATAGCAGAACTTTAAAAGTGCTCATCATTGGAAAACGTTCTTCGGGGCGAAAA
CTCTCAAGGATCTTACCGCTGTTGAGATCCAGTTCGATGTAACCCACTCGTGCACCCAACTGATCTTCAG
CATCTTTTACTTTCACCAGCGTTTCTGGGTGAGCAAAAACAGGAAGGCAAAATGCCGCAAAAAAGGGAAT
AAGGGCGACACGGAAATGTTGAATACTCATACTCTTCCTTTTTCAATATTATTGAAGCATTTATCAGGGT
TATTGTCTCATGAGCGGATACATATTTGAATGTATTTAGAAAAATAAACAAATAGGGGTTCCGCGCACAT
TTCCCCGAAAAGTGCCACCTGACGTCGACGGATCGGGAGATCTCCCGATCCCCTATGGTGCACTCTCAGT
ACAATCTGCTCTGATGCCGCATAGTTAAGCCAGTATCTGCTCCCTGCTTGTGTGTTGGAGGTCGCTGAGT
AGTGCGCGAGCAAAATTTAAGCTACAACAAGGCAAGGCTTGACCGACAATTGCATGAAGAATCTGCTTAG
G
